Addgene plasmid #114995: AT3G50230 J8_pECIA2
Purpose: Bait vector AT3G50230 J8_pECIA2 should be used with prey vector AT3G50230 J8_pECIA14.
Depositing lab: Youssef Belkhadir. Depositing organization: Gregor Mendel Institute of Molecular Plant Biology. Publication: An extracellular network of Arabidopsis leucine-rich repeat receptor kinases. Smakowska-Luzan E, Mott GA, Parys K, Stegmann M, Howton TC, Layeghifard M, Neuhold J, Lehner A, Kong J, Grunwald K, Weinberger N, Satbhai SB, Mayer D, Busch W, Madalinski M, Stolt-Bergner P, Provart NJ, Mukhtar MS, Zipfel C, Desveaux D, Guttman DS, Belkhadir Y. Nature. 2018 Jan 18;553(7688):342-346. doi: 10.1038/nature25184. Epub 2018 Jan 10. PubMed 29320478.
Backbone
  Vector backbone: pECIA2
  Backbone manufacturer: Chris Garcia (Addgene plasmid # 47032)
  Vector type: Insect Expression
Growth in bacteria
  Bacterial resistance: Ampicillin, 100 μg/mL
  Growth temperature: 37°C
  Growth strain: DH5alpha
  Copy number: High Copy
Gene/Insert
  Gene/Insert name: AT3G50230
  Species: A. thaliana (mustard weed)
  Entrez Gene: AT3G50230 (a.k.a. AT3G50230)
  Promoter: Metallothionein (Copper-Inducible)
  Tag / fusion protein: Fc, V5 and hexahistidine tags (C terminal on backbone)
  Cloning method: Ligation Independent Cloning
Terms and licenses: Academic/Nonprofit Terms; Industry Terms: Not Available to Industry
Depositor comments: Plasmid for secreted expression in Drosophila cell culture by induction via CuSO4. Insert is an extracellular domain of indicated LRR-RK, C-terminally tagged with Fc, V5 and hexahistidine tags. Insert Protein Sequence: SLPATNYFDSFLPSDAVALLSFKSTADLDNKLLYSLTEPYDYCQWRGVDCSQDRVVRLILDGVGLRGSFSPETLSRLDQLRVLSLENNSISGSIPDLSPLVNLKTLTLSKNGFSGTLSSSILSLRRLTELDLSFNNFSGEIPSGINALSRLSSLNLEFNRLNGTLPPLNLSSLISFNVSSNNLTGLVPLTKTLLRFNASSFSSNPGLCGEIINRSCGLHSSSPFFGSPKPNTTSSTSSASSSEAPVIQSEQNGEAAMIVPPVVKKVK
How to cite: AT3G50230 J8_pECIA2 was a gift from Youssef Belkhadir (Addgene plasmid # 114995 ; http://n2t.net/addgene:114995 ; RRID:Addgene_114995)
