[The description below was written by a language model from this plasmid's Addgene catalogue record and pLannotate feature annotations shown in this document.]
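Description:
AT3G50230 J8_pECIA2 is an insect-cell expression plasmid of about 5.1 kb, built on the pECIA2 backbone. It produces the secreted extracellular domain of the Arabidopsis thaliana leucine-rich repeat receptor kinase encoded by AT3G50230. In E. coli it is propagated as a high-copy plasmid through a ColE1/pUC-type origin and selected with ampicillin via the β-lactamase gene. The remaining bacterial annotations (lac promoter and operator, and fragments of lacZα, lacI, rop and bom) are backbone remnants with no role in the expression cassette. No selectable marker for insect cells is annotated.

Expression is driven by the Drosophila metallothionein promoter, which is induced by adding copper sulfate to Drosophila cell cultures. Downstream, a Drosophila BiP signal sequence directs the product into the secretory pathway. It is followed by the LRR-RK ectodomain, which was inserted by ligation-independent cloning. The ectodomain is fused at its C terminus to a human IgG1 Fc fragment, a V5 epitope and a hexahistidine tag; the His tag is stated by the depositor but is not separately annotated in the feature table. An SV40 polyadenylation signal lies downstream of the cassette, although it is annotated on the opposite strand.

The record designates this plasmid as the "bait" vector, to be paired with the corresponding pECIA14 "prey" construct. The pairing belongs to an extracellular interaction screening approach used to map a network of binding between Arabidopsis LRR receptor kinase ectodomains. The Fc portion offers a standard handle for capturing the secreted bait, and the V5 and His tags allow detection or purification, though the record does not spell out how each tag is used.
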