Features (pLannotate 1.2.2; 18 found; start..end, strand, type, name):
     23..449     +  promoter       MT promoter: Drosophila metallothionein promoter
    467..520     +  sig_peptide    BiP signal sequence: Drosophila BiP signal sequence
    479..1321    +  CDS            Y5720_ARATH (fragment): Experimental evidence at protein level: Swiss-Prot protein existence level 1. From Arabidopsis thaliana (Mouse-ear cress).
   1352..2032    +  CDS            IGHG1 (fragment): IGHG1_HUMAN - Experimental evidence at protein level: Swiss-Prot protein existence level 1. Constant region of immunoglobulin heavy chains. Immunoglobulins, also known as antibodies, are membrane-bound or secreted glycoproteins produced by B lymphocytes. In the recognition phase of humoral immunity, the membrane-bound immunoglobulins serve as receptors which, upon binding of a specific antigen, trigger the clonal expansion and differentiation of B lymphocytes into immunoglobulins- secreting plasma cells. Secreted immunoglobulins mediate the effector phase of humoral immunity, which results in
   2051..2092    +  CDS            V5 tag: epitope tag from simian virus 5
   2192..2326    -  polyA_signal   SV40 poly(A) signal: SV40 polyadenylation signal
   2349..2433    -  CDS            large T antigen (fragment): large T antigen from SV40 (simian virus 40)
   2433..2457    +  misc_feature   MCS (fragment): pUC18/19 multiple cloning site
   2494..2510    -  protein_bind   lac operator: The lac repressor binds to the lac operator to inhibit transcription in E. coli. This inhibition can be relieved by adding lactose or isopropyl-β-D-thiogalactopyranoside (IPTG). lac repressor encoded by lacI
   2518..2548    -  promoter       lac promoter: promoter for the E. coli lac operon
   2563..2584    -  protein_bind   CAP binding site: CAP binding activates transcription in the presence of cAMP. E. coli catabolite activator protein
   2597..2689    -  CDS            lacI (fragment): lac repressor; lacI; The lac repressor binds to the lac operator to inhibit transcription in E. coli. This inhibition can be relieved by adding lactose or isopropyl-β-D-thiogalactopyranoside (IPTG).
   2872..3460    -  rep_origin     ori: high-copy-number ColE1/pMB1/pBR322/pUC origin of replication
   3631..4491    -  CDS            AmpR: β-lactamase; bla; confers resistance to ampicillin, carbenicillin, and related antibiotics
   4492..4596    -  promoter       AmpR promoter: bla
   4691..4726    +  CDS            rop (fragment): Rop protein, which maintains plasmids at low copy number; rop
   4828..4927    +  misc_feature   bom (fragment): basis of mobility region from pBR322
   4933..21      -  CDS            lacZα (fragment) (across the origin): LacZα fragment of β-galactosidase; lacZ fragment
>Addgene plasmid #114995 | AT3G50230 J8_pECIA2 | addgene full sequence | sequence record 296806 | Addgene NGS Result
GTAAAACGACGGCCAGTGAATTAATTCGTTGCAGGACAGGATGTGGTGCCCGATGTGACTAGCTCTTTGC
TGCAGGCCGTCCTATCCTCTGGTTCCGATAAGAGACCCAGAACTCCGGCCCCCCACCGCCCACCGCCACC
CCCATACATATGTGGTACGCAAGTAAGAGTGCCTGCGCATGCCCCATGTGCCCCACCAAGAGCTTTGCAT
CCCATACAAGTCCCCAAAGTGGAGAACCGAACCAATTCTTCGCGGGCAGAACAAAAGCTTCTGCACACGT
CTCCACTCGAATTTGGAGCCGGCCGGCGTGTGCAAAAGAGGTGAATCGAACGAAAGACCCGTGTGTAAAG
CCGCGTTTCCAAAATGTATAAAACCGAGAGCATCTGGCCAATGTGCATCAGTTGTGGTCAGCAGCAAAAT
CAAGTGAATCATCTCAGTGCAACTAAAGGGGGGATCCGATCTCAATATGAAGTTATGCATATTACTGGCC
GTCGTGGCCTTTGTTGGCCTCTCGCTCGGGTCTCTCCCGGCGACGAACTACTTCGACTCCTTCTTACCAT
CCGACGCCGTCGCACTTCTCTCCTTCAAATCCACCGCTGATCTCGACAACAAGCTTCTATACTCTCTCAC
CGAGCCTTACGACTACTGTCAATGGCGCGGCGTCGATTGCTCTCAAGATCGCGTCGTTCGTCTTATCCTC
GACGGTGTTGGTCTCCGGGGAAGTTTCTCACCGGAGACTCTTAGTCGTCTTGATCAGCTTCGTGTTCTTA
GCCTTGAGAATAACTCAATCTCGGGTTCGATTCCTGATCTATCTCCTCTCGTCAATCTCAAAACCCTAAC
CCTAAGCAAGAATGGTTTCTCCGGTACTCTTTCTTCTTCAATTCTCTCTCTTCGTCGGTTAACAGAACTT
GATCTATCGTTTAACAACTTCTCCGGTGAGATTCCGTCGGGGATCAATGCTCTGAGTCGACTCAGTTCTT
TAAATCTCGAGTTTAATCGACTTAACGGAACTCTCCCGCCGTTAAATCTTTCTTCTCTGATTTCATTTAA
CGTTTCCAGTAACAACCTCACCGGTTTAGTTCCGTTAACAAAGACTCTGTTACGATTCAACGCGTCTTCG
TTTTCGTCAAACCCTGGACTCTGCGGTGAGATCATTAACCGATCTTGCGGTTTACATTCTTCTTCTCCGT
TCTTTGGTTCACCTAAACCAAACACCACGTCATCAACATCTTCTGCTTCTTCGTCTGAAGCACCGGTTAT
TCAAAGTGAACAGAACGGTGAAGCAGCGATGATTGTTCCACCGGTGGTTAAAAAGGTTAAACTGGAGGTG
CTGTTCCAGGGACCAGGGAGCGACAAAACTCACACATGCCCACCGTGCCCAGCACCTGAACTCCTGGGGG
GACCGTCAGTCTTCCTCTTCCCCCCAAAACCCAAGGACACCCTCATGATCTCCCGGACCCCTGAGGTCAC
ATGCGTGGTGGTGGACGTGAGCCACGAAGACCCTGAGGTCAAGTTCAACTGGTACGTGGACGGCGTGGAG
GTGCATAATGCCAAGACAAAGCCGCGGGAGGAGCAGTACAACAGCACGTACCGTGTGGTCAGCGTCCTCA
CCGTCCTGCACCAGGACTGGCTGAATGGCAAGGAGTACAAGTGCAAGGTCTCCAACAAAGCCCTCCCAGC
CCCCATCGAGAAAACCATCTCCAAAGCCAAAGGGCAGCCCCGAGAACCACAGGTGTACACCCTGCCCCCA
TCCCGGGAGGAGATGACCAAGAACCAGGTCAGCCTGACCTGCCTGGTCAAAGGCTTCTATCCCAGCGACA
TCGCCGTGGAGTGGGAGAGCAATGGGCAGCCGGAGAACAACTACAAGACCACGCCTCCCGTGCTGGACTC
CGACGGCTCCTTCTTCCTCTACAGCAAGCTCACCGTGGACAAGAGCAGGTGGCAGCAGGGGAACGTCTTC
TCATGCTCCGTGATGCATGAGGGTCTGCACAACCACTACACGCAGAAGAGCCTCTCCCTGTCTCCGGGTA
AATCTAGAGGGCCCTTCGAAGGTAAGCCTATCCCTAACCCTCTCCTCGGTCTCGATTCTACGCGTACCGG
TCATCATCACCATCACCATTGAGTTTAAACCCGCTGATCAGCCTCGACTGTGCCTTCTAAGGCCTGAGCT
CGCTGATCAGCCTCGATCGAGGATCCAGACATGATAAGATACATTGATGAGTTTGGACAAACCACAACTA
GAATGCAGTGAAAAAAATGCTTTATTTGTGAAATTTGTGATGCTATTGCTTTATTTGTAACCATTATAAG
CTGCAATAAACAAGTTAACAACAACAATTGCATTCATTTTATGTTTCAGGTTCAGGGGGAGGTGTGGGAG
GTTTTTTAAAGCAAGTAAAACCTCTACAAATGTGGTATGGCTGATTATGATCAGTCGACCTGCAGGCATG
CAAGCTTGGCGTAATCATGGTCATAGCTGTTTCCTGTGTGAAATTGTTATCCGCTCACAATTCCACACAA
CATACGAGCCGGAAGCATAAAGTGTAAAGCCTGGGGTGCCTAATGAGTGAGCTAACTCACATTAATTGCG
TTGCGCTCACTGCCCGCTTTCCAGTCGGGAAACCTGTCGTGCCAGCTGCATTAATGAATCGGCCAACGCG
CGGGGAGAGGCGGTTTGCGTATTGGGCGCTCTTCCGCTTCCTCGCTCACTGACTCGCTGCGCTCGGTCGT
TCGGCTGCGGCGAGCGGTATCAGCTCACTCAAAGGCGGTAATACGGTTATCCACAGAATCAGGGGATAAC
GCAGGAAAGAACATGTGAGCAAAAGGCCAGCAAAAGGCCAGGAACCGTAAAAAGGCCGCGTTGCTGGCGT
TTTTCCATAGGCTCCGCCCCCCTGACGAGCATCACAAAAATCGACGCTCAAGTCAGAGGTGGCGAAACCC
GACAGGACTATAAAGATACCAGGCGTTTCCCCCTGGAAGCTCCCTCGTGCGCTCTCCTGTTCCGACCCTG
CCGCTTACCGGATACCTGTCCGCCTTTCTCCCTTCGGGAAGCGTGGCGCTTTCTCATAGCTCACGCTGTA
GGTATCTCAGTTCGGTGTAGGTCGTTCGCTCCAAGCTGGGCTGTGTGCACGAACCCCCCGTTCAGCCCGA
CCGCTGCGCCTTATCCGGTAACTATCGTCTTGAGTCCAACCCGGTAAGACACGACTTATCGCCACTGGCA
GCAGCCACTGGTAACAGGATTAGCAGAGCGAGGTATGTAGGCGGTGCTACAGAGTTCTTGAAGTGGTGGC
CTAACTACGGCTACACTAGAAGAACAGTATTTGGTATCTGCGCTCTGCTGAAGCCAGTTACCTTCGGAAA
AAGAGTTGGTAGCTCTTGATCCGGCAAACAAACCACCGCTGGTAGCGGTGGTTTTTTTGTTTGCAAGCAG
CAGATTACGCGCAGAAAAAAAGGATCTCAAGAAGATCCTTTGATCTTTTCTACGGGGTCTGACGCTCAGT
GGAACGAAAACTCACGTTAAGGGATTTTGGTCATGAGATTATCAAAAAGGATCTTCACCTAGATCCTTTT
AAATTAAAAATGAAGTTTTAAATCAATCTAAAGTATATATGAGTAAACTTGGTCTGACAGTTACCAATGC
TTAATCAGTGAGGCACCTATCTCAGCGATCTGTCTATTTCGTTCATCCATAGTTGCCTGACTCCCCGTCG
TGTAGATAACTACGATACGGGAGGGCTTACCATCTGGCCCCAGTGCTGCAATGATACCGCGAGACCCACG
CTCACCGGCTCCAGATTTATCAGCAATAAACCAGCCAGCCGGAAGGGCCGAGCGCAGAAGTGGTCCTGCA
ACTTTATCCGCCTCCATCCAGTCTATTAATTGTTGCCGGGAAGCTAGAGTAAGTAGTTCGCCAGTTAATA
GTTTGCGCAACGTTGTTGCCATTGCTACAGGCATCGTGGTGTCACGCTCGTCGTTTGGTATGGCTTCATT
CAGCTCCGGTTCCCAACGATCAAGGCGAGTTACATGATCCCCCATGTTGTGCAAAAAAGCGGTTAGCTCC
TTCGGTCCTCCGATCGTTGTCAGAAGTAAGTTGGCCGCAGTGTTATCACTCATGGTTATGGCAGCACTGC
ATAATTCTCTTACTGTCATGCCATCCGTAAGATGCTTTTCTGTGACTGGTGAGTACTCAACCAAGTCATT
CTGAGAATAGTGTATGCGGCGACCGAGTTGCTCTTGCCCGGCGTCAATACGGGATAATACCGCGCCACAT
AGCAGAACTTTAAAAGTGCTCATCATTGGAAAACGTTCTTCGGGGCGAAAACTCTCAAGGATCTTACCGC
TGTTGAGATCCAGTTCGATGTAACCCACTCGTGCACCCAACTGATCTTCAGCATCTTTTACTTTCACCAG
CGTTTCTGGGTGAGCAAAAACAGGAAGGCAAAATGCCGCAAAAAAGGGAATAAGGGCGACACGGAAATGT
TGAATACTCATACTCTTCCTTTTTCAATATTATTGAAGCATTTATCAGGGTTATTGTCTCATGAGCGGAT
ACATATTTGAATGTATTTAGAAAAATAAACAAATAGGGGTTCCGCGCACATTTCCCCGAAAAGTGCCACC
TGACGTCTAAGAAACCATTATTATCATGACATTAACCTATAAAAATAGGCGTATCACGAGGCCCTTTCGT
CTCGCGCGTTTCGGTGATGACGGTGAAAACCTCTGACACATGCAGCTCCCGGAGACGGTCACAGCTTGTC
TGTAAGCGGATGCCGGGAGCAGACAAGCCCGTCAGGGCGCGTCAGCGGGTGTTGGCGGGTGTCGGGGCTG
GCTTAACTATGCGGCATCAGAGCAGATTGTACTGAGAGTGCACCATATGCGGTGTGAAATACCGCACAGA
TGCGTAAGGAGAAAATACCGCATCAGGCGCCATTCGCCATTCAGGCTGCGCAACTGTTGGGAAGGGCGAT
CGGTGCGGGCCTCTTCGCTATTACGCCAGCTGGCGAAAGGGGGATGTGCTGCAAGGCGATTAAGTTGGGT
AACGCCAGGGTTTTCCCAGTCACGACGTT
